Addgene plasmid #54409: LI A-C 35S c2
Depositing lab: Martin Parniske. Depositing organization: Ludwig-Maximilians-Universitaet Muenchen (LMU). Publication: A modular plasmid assembly kit for multigene expression, gene silencing and silencing rescue in plants. Binder A, Lambert J, Morbitzer R, Popp C, Ott T, Lahaye T, Parniske M. PLoS One. 2014 Feb 13;9(2):e88218. doi: 10.1371/journal.pone.0088218. eCollection 2014. PubMed 24551083.
Backbone
  Vector backbone: pUC57(Gent)
  Backbone manufacturer: Parniske lab
  Vector type: cloning vector
Growth in bacteria
  Bacterial resistance: Gentamicin, 10 μg/mL
  Growth temperature: 37°C
  Growth strain: DH5alpha
  Copy number: High Copy
Gene/Insert
  Gene/Insert name: cauliflower mosaic virus 35S promoter
  Cloning method: Unknown
  Sequencing primers: 5′ M13-F20; 3′ M13Rev
Terms and licenses: Academic/Nonprofit Terms; Industry Terms: Not Available to Industry
How to cite: LI A-C 35S c2 was a gift from Martin Parniske (Addgene plasmid # 54409 ; http://n2t.net/addgene:54409 ; RRID:Addgene_54409)
