[The description below was written by a language model from this plasmid's Addgene catalogue record and pLannotate feature annotations shown in this document.]
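Description:
LI A-C 35S c2 is a small (about 3.3 kb) bacterial cloning vector from a modular plasmid assembly kit designed for multigene expression, gene silencing and silencing rescue in plants. It is built on pUC57(Gent), a pUC57 derivative in which selection is by gentamicin. The feature table shows the aacC1 aminoglycoside acetyltransferase gene downstream of a class 1 integron Pc promoter, which provides this resistance. It also shows a high-copy ColE1/pUC-type origin for propagation in E. coli, consistent with the high-copy listing. Short remnants of rop, bom and lacI are annotated as fragments and are best regarded as backbone vestiges rather than functional elements.

The payload is the cauliflower mosaic virus 35S promoter, a strong constitutive promoter widely used to drive transgene expression in plant cells. It sits within the pUC cloning region, between a lacZα fragment on one side and the lac promoter, lac operator and CAP binding site on the other. No coding sequence, tag, terminator or plant selection marker is annotated, so the plasmid carries the promoter alone as a stand-alone part rather than a complete expression cassette. The name suggests a first-level ("LI") module occupying the "A-C" position in the kit's assembly scheme. However, the record lists the cloning method as unknown, and the feature table annotates no flanking restriction or fusion sites, so the assembly details are not stated here. The plasmid would typically serve as a donor of the 35S promoter when building higher-order plant expression constructs with other modules from the same kit. The insert lies between standard M13 forward and reverse primer sites for sequence verification.
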