Features (pLannotate 1.2.2; 11 found; start..end, strand, type, name):
     50..85      +  CDS            rop (fragment): Rop protein, which maintains plasmids at low copy number; rop
    187..286     +  misc_feature   bom (fragment): basis of mobility region from pBR322
    292..449     -  CDS            lacZα (fragment): LacZα fragment of β-galactosidase; lacZ fragment
    967..1308    +  promoter       CaMV 35S promoter: strong constitutive promoter from cauliflower mosaic virus
   1423..1439    -  protein_bind   lac operator: The lac repressor binds to the lac operator to inhibit transcription in E. coli. This inhibition can be relieved by adding lactose or isopropyl-β-D-thiogalactopyranoside (IPTG). lac repressor encoded by lacI
   1447..1477    -  promoter       lac promoter: promoter for the E. coli lac operon
   1492..1513    -  protein_bind   CAP binding site: CAP binding activates transcription in the presence of cAMP. E. coli catabolite activator protein
   1526..1618    -  CDS            lacI (fragment): lac repressor; lacI; The lac repressor binds to the lac operator to inhibit transcription in E. coli. This inhibition can be relieved by adding lactose or isopropyl-β-D-thiogalactopyranoside (IPTG).
   1801..2389    -  rep_origin     ori: high-copy-number ColE1/pMB1/pBR322/pUC origin of replication
   2504..2532    +  promoter       Pc promoter: intI1 (promoter lies within the coding sequence); class 1 integron promoter
   2721..3251    +  CDS            aacC1: AACC1_PSEAI - Experimental evidence at protein level: Swiss-Prot protein existence level 1. Responsible for gentamicin resistance and has a limited substrate range. From Pseudomonas aeruginosa.
>Addgene plasmid #54409 | LI A-C 35S c2 | depositor full sequence | sequence record 84629 | Full Sequence
GCTCATGACATTAACCTATAAAAATAGGCGTATCACGAGGCCCTTTTGTCTCGCGCGTTTCGGTGATGAC
GGTGAAAACCTCTGACACATGCAGCTCCCGGAGAAGGTCACAGCTTGTCTGTAAGCGGATGCCGGGAGCA
GACAAGCCCGTCAGGGCGCGTCAGCGGGTGTTGGCGGGTGTCGGGGCTGGCTTAACTATGCGGCATCAGA
GCAGATTGTACTGAGAGTGCACCATATGCGGTGTGAAATACCGCACAGATGCGTAAGGAGAAAATACCGC
ATCAGGCGCCATTCGCCATTCAGGCTGCGCAACTGTTGGGAAGGGCGATCGGTGCGGGCCTCTTCGCTAT
TACGCCAGCTGGCGAAAGGGGGATGTGCTGCAAGGCGATTAAGTTGGGTAACGCCAGGGTTTTCCCAGTC
ACGACGTTGTAAAACGACGGCCAGTGAATTCGAGCTCGGTACCTCGTTGGTCTCTGCGGAGATTAGCCTT
TTCAATTTCAGAAAGAATGCTAACCCACAGATGGTTAGAGAGGCTTACGCAGCACGACTCATCAAGACGA
TCTACCCGAGCAATAATCTCCAGGAAATCAAATACCTTCCCAAGAAGGTTAAAGATGCAGTCAAAAGATT
CAGGACTAACTGCATCAAGAACACAGAGAAAGATATATTTCTCAAGATCAGAAGTACTATTCCAGTATGG
ACGATTCAAGGCTTGCTTCACAAACCAAGGCAAGTAATAGAGATTGGAGTCTCTAAAAAGGTAGTTCCCA
CTGAATCAAAGGCCATGGAGTCAAAGATTCAAATAGAGGACCTAACAGAACTCGCCGTAAAGACTGGCGA
ACAGTTCATACAGAGTCTCTTACGACTCAATGACAAGAAGAAAATCTTCGTCAACATGGTGGAGCACGAC
ACACTTGTCTACTCCAAAAATATCAAAGATACAGTCTCAGAAGAGCAAAGGGCAATTGAGACTTTTCAAC
AAAGGGTAATATCCGGAAACCTCCTCGGATTCCATTGCCCAGCTATCTGTCACTTTATTGTGAAGATAGT
GGAAAAGGAAGGTGGCTCCTACAAATGCCATCATTGCGATAAAGGAAAGGCCATCGTTGAAGATGCCTCT
GCCGACAGTGGTCCCAAAGATGGACCCCCACCCACGAGGAGCATCGTGGAAAAAGAACACGTTCCAACCA
CGACTTCAAAGCAAGTGGATTGATGTGATATCTCCACTGACGTAAGGGATGACGCACAATCCCACTATCC
TTCGCAAGACCCTTCCTCTATATAAGGAAGTTCATTTCATTTGGAGAGAACACGCACCTGAGACCTCGAA
TGCATCTAGATATCGGATCCCGGGCCCGTCGACTGCAGAGGCCTGCATGCAAGCTTGGCGTAATCATGGT
CATAGCTGTTTCCTGTGTGAAATTGTTATCCGCTCACAATTCCACACAACATACGAGCCGGAAGCATAAA
GTGTAAAGCCTGGGGTGCCTAATGAGTGAGCTAACTCACATTAATTGCGTTGCGCTCACTGCCCGCTTTC
CAGTCGGGAAACCTGTCGTGCCAGCTGCATTAATGAATCGGCCAACGCGCGGGGAGAGGCGGTTTGCGTA
TTGGGCGCTCTTCCGCTTCCTCGCTCACTGACTCGCTGCGCTCGGTCGTTCGGCTGCGGCGAGCGGTATC
AGCTCACTCAAAGGCGGTAATACGGTTATCCACAGAATCAGGGGATAACGCAGGAAAGAACATGTGAGCA
AAAGGCCAGCAAAAGGCCAGGAACCGTAAAAAGGCCGCGTTGCTGGCGTTTTTCCATAGGCTCCGCCCCC
CTGACGAGCATCACAAAAATCGACGCTCAAGTCAGAGGTGGCGAAACCCGACAGGACTATAAAGATACCA
GGCGTTTCCCCCTGGAAGCTCCCTCGTGCGCTCTCCTGTTCCGACCCTGCCGCTTACCGGATACCTGTCC
GCCTTTCTCCCTTCGGGAAGCGTGGCGCTTTCTCATAGCTCACGCTGTAGGTATCTCAGTTCGGTGTAGG
TCGTTCGCTCCAAGCTGGGCTGTGTGCACGAACCCCCCGTTCAGCCCGACCGCTGCGCCTTATCCGGTAA
CTATCGTCTTGAGTCCAACCCGGTAAGACACGACTTATCGCCACTGGCAGCAGCCACTGGTAACAGGATT
AGCAGAGCGAGGTATGTAGGCGGTGCTACAGAGTTCTTGAAGTGGTGGCCTAACTACGGCTACACTAGAA
GAACAGTATTTGGTATCTGCGCTCTGCTGAAGCCAGTTACCTTCGGAAAAAGAGTTGGTAGCTCTTGATC
CGGCAAACAAACCACCGCTGGTAGCGGTGGTTTTTTTGTTTGCAAGCAGCAGATTACGCGCAGAAAAAAA
GGATCTCAAGAAGATCCTTTGATCTTTTCTACGGGGTCTGACGCTCAGTGGAACGAAAACTCACGTTAAG
GGATTTTGGTCATGAGGCGCACACCGTGGAAACGGATGAAGGCACGAACCCAGTTGACATAAGCCTGTTC
GGTTCGTAAACTGTAATGCAAGTAGCGTATGCGCTCACGCAACTGGTCCAGAACCTTGACCGAACGCAGC
GGTGGTAACGGCGCAGTGGCGGTTTTCATGGCTTGTTATGACTGTTTTTTTGTACAGTCTATGCCTCGGG
CATCCAAGCAGCAAGCGCGTTACGCCGTGGGTCGATGTTTGATGTTATGGAGCAGCAACGATGTTACGCA
GCAGCAACGATGTTACGCAGCAGGGCAGTCGCCCTAAAACAAAGTTAGGTGGCTCAAGTATGGGCATCAT
TCGCACATGTAGGCTCGGCCCTGACCAAGTCAAATCCATGCGGGCTGCTCTTGATCTTTTCGGTCGTGAG
TTCGGCGACGTAGCCACCTACTCCCAACATCAGCCGGACTCCGATTACCTCGGGAACTTGCTCCGTAGTA
AGACATTCATCGCGCTTGCTGCCTTCGACCAAGAAGCGGTTGTTGGCGCTCTCGCGGCTTACGTTCTGCC
CAGGTTTGAGCAGCCGCGTAGTGAGATCTATATCTATGATCTCGCAGTCTCCGGCGAGCACCGGAGGCAG
GGCATTGCCACCGCGCTCATCAATCTCCTCAAGCATGAGGCCAACGCGCTTGGTGCTTATGTGATCTACG
TGCAAGCAGATTACGGTGACGATCCCGCAGTGGCTCTCTATACAAAGTTGGGCATACGGGAAGAAGTGAT
GCACTTTGATATCGACCCAAGTACCGCCACCTAACAATTCGTTCAAGCCGAGATCGGCTTCCCGGCCGCG
GAGTTGTTCGGTAAATTGTCACAACGCC
