>Addgene plasmid #54409 | LI A-C 35S c2 | addgene partial sequence | sequence record 87610 | M13pUC-Fwd 5'-CCCAGTCACGACGTTGTAAAACG-3'
TGGTCTCTGCGGAGATTAGCCTTTTCAATTTCAGAAAGAATGCTAACCCACAGATGGTTAGAGAGGCTTA
CGCAGCACGACTCATCAAGACGATCTACCCGAGCAATAATCTCCAGGAAATCAAATACCTTCCCAAGAAG
GTTAAAGATGCAGTCAAAAGATTCAGGACTAACTGCATCAAGAACACAGAGAAAGATATATTTCTCAAGA
TCAGAAGTACTATTCCAGTATGGACGATTCAAGGCTTGCTTCACAAACCAAGGCAAGTAATAGAGATTGG
AGTCTCTAAAAAGGTAGTTCCCACTGAATCAAAGGCCATGGAGTCAAAGATTCAAATAGAGGACCTAACA
GAACTCGCCGTAAAGACTGGCGAACAGTTCATACAGAGTCTCTTACGACTCAATGACAAGAAGAAAATCT
TCGTCAACATGGTGGAGCACGACACACTTGTCTACTCCAAAAATATCAAAGATACAGTCTCAGAAGAGCA
AAGGGCAATTGAGACTTTTCAACAAAGGGTAATATCCGGAAACCTCCTCGGATTCCATTGCCCAGCTATC
TGTCACTTTATTGTGAAGATAGTGGAAAAGGAAGGTGGCTCCTACAAATGCCATCATTGCGATAAAGGAA
AGGCCATCGTTGAAGATGCCTCTGCCGACAGTGGTCCCAAAGATGGACCCCCACCCACGAGGAGCATCGT
GGAAAAAGAACACGTTCCAACCACGACTTCAAAGCAAGTGGATTGATGTGATATCTCCACTGACGTAAGG
GATGACGCACAATCCCACTATCCTTCGCAAGACCCTTCCTCTATATAAGGAAGTTCATTTCATTTGGAGA
GAACACGCACCTGAGACCTCGAATGCATCTAGATATCGGATCCCGGGCCCGTCGACTGCAGAGGCCTGCA
TGCAAGCTTGGCGTAATCATGGTCATAGCTGTTTCCTGTGTGAAATTGTTATCCGCTCACAATTCCACAC
AACATACGAGCCGGAAGCATAAAGTGTAAAGCCTGGGGTGCCTAATGAGTGA
