>Addgene plasmid #54409 | LI A-C 35S c2 | addgene partial sequence | sequence record 87611 | M13pUC-Rev 5'-AGCGGATAACAATTTCACACAGG-3'
AGCTTGCATGCAGGCCTCTGCAGTCGACGGGCCCGGGATCCGATATCTAGATGCATTCGAGGTCTCAGGT
GCGTGTTCTCTCCAAATGAAATGAACTTCCTTATATAGAGGAAGGGTCTTGCGAAGGATAGTGGGATTGT
GCGTCATCCCTTACGTCAGTGGAGATATCACATCAATCCACTTGCTTTGAAGTCGTGGTTGGAACGTGTT
CTTTTTCCACGATGCTCCTCGTGGGTGGGGGTCCATCTTTGGGACCACTGTCGGCAGAGGCATCTTCAAC
GATGGCCTTTCCTTTATCGCAATGATGGCATTTGTAGGAGCCACCTTCCTTTTCCACTATCTTCACAATA
AAGTGACAGATAGCTGGGCAATGGAATCCGAGGAGGTTTCCGGATATTACCCTTTGTTGAAAAGTCTCAA
TTGCCCTTTGCTCTTCTGAGACTGTATCTTTGATATTTTTGGAGTAGACAAGTGTGTCGTGCTCCACCAT
GTTGACGAAGATTTTCTTCTTGTCATTGAGTCGTAAGAGACTCTGTATGAACTGTTCGCCAGTCTTTACG
GCGAGTTCTGTTAGGTCCTCTATTTGAATCTTTGACTCCATGGCCTTTGATTCAGTGGGAACTACCTTTT
TAGAGACTCCAATCTCTATTACTTGCCTTGGTTTGTGAAGCAAGCCTTGAATCGTCCATACTGGAATAGT
ACTTCTGATCTTGAGAAATATATCTTTCTCTGTGTTCTTGATGCAGTTAGTCCTGAATCTTTTGACTGCA
TCTTTAACCTTCTTGGGAAGGTATTTGATTTCCTGGAGATTATTGCTCGGGTAGATCGTCTTGATGAGTC
GTGCTGCGTAAGCCTCTCTAACCATCTGTGGGTTAGCATTCTTTCTGAAATTGAAAAGGCTAATCTCCGC
AGAGACC
